>Addgene plasmid #110222 | pAW8 | addgene full sequence | sequence record 226336 | Addgene NGS Result
CAAAAAGTTAGGTGTAACAGAAAATCATGAAACTATGATTTCTAATTTATATATTGGAGGATTTTCTCTA
AAAAAAAAAATACAACAAATAAAAAACACTCAATGACCTGACCATTTGATGGAGTTTAAGTCAATACCTT
CTTGAACCATTTCCCATAATGGTGAAAGTTCCCTCAAGAATTTTACTCTGTCAGAAACGGCCTTAACGAC
GTAGTCGATCCGGACGATGGCCAACCTTCCAATTCATTAAATCGAGTCCTCCATCAGATGATTTACAAGG
TTTTGCATAGAATCCCTAAGTAAGAGAAGTTGTTAGTGATTTCTTCAAGTTTACTAAAATTTACATACAA
ATGGATGATCTCTTCTCCATTGTTTCCTTTCTTCTTGCAAACGCGTTTTACAAAGAGATGACATGCTATT
TTCTGATTATTTTTTTCTATAGTTTTCTATTTTGTACGTCCTTGGGAGTCCGAAATGTAAAATCGGGGTA
TGGTTAGTAGCGGCAGCGTTCATTATGGTATATAAAAGATAAAAAGTAGGGGCAAGCGAGACAGAATGGG
ATACAAGGGCATCGTCTATAATTATAGCTAAAAATTGTATTTTAATTTGTATTTTTTGTAATTTTATTTC
TCATTGTTTTACTTAAAATGAATGCGAATTAGAGAAAACTTCAACGAAATGTCAAAATAAGCTCAGCAAA
ATATACAATTTTAGGGAAAGCGATCAGCAACTTATTCTCCGTTGTAGATTCTTTTTCTTCATAAATTCCA
ACAATGTAACTGCCAATTGATTTTTCTCTAGATGCTAATAAATTGAAACTAATGAATATAATAACACAGG
TTTTGATAAATTGTAAACTCTTACTCAAAAAAAGAATGTTAAAACTAATTTAACCTTTTTATAAAGGCTC
ATGGCGTTAAAGAGGATAGTAAAAATTCTACAATTTTTTAATTTAATGTCACAATTGTCTTGCGAATATA
ATTCTATTAATTTTCGCTAACTGCTGTTTTAGTACTATTACTTTCAATATGCCTTATATGCAACTTTAAT
TCATGAAGAATGCAATATTTTTGCAATCTTTCTTGTACTGAGCGCTTTTTATCATTTAGTACTCATTATT
TAATTTTTCAGTAAAGGGCAATAAATAAATTTGTAGAAGATGCAATGTAATCTCCTCTATCCTTTTGCTC
ATATGTTTATGAGTATACCTAGTCTAGAAAGGCTTGTATTTAAAATATTATTCAATAAAAATTCACAATT
TTTACGACATGTGCTACCATTCACTTAACTTCCTGATTATAAAATTGGTTCGTTTATACTAATTACTTAA
GTACCTTTAACTAAACAAAATGCCTATATATATATTAATTTACAATGAGTGTCAGATAAGTCACTATGTC
CGAGTGGTTAAGGAGTTAGACTCGCCATCGATGGTATGGTGCACTCTCAGTACAATCTGCTCTGATGCCG
CATAGTTAAGCCAGCCCCGACACCCGCCAACACCCGCTGACGCGCCCTGACGGGCTTGTCTGCTCCCGGC
ATCCGCTTACAGACAAGCTGTGACCGTCTCCGGGAGCTGCATGTGTCAGAGGTTTTCACCGTCATCACCG
AAACGCGCGAGACGAAAGGGCCTCGTGATACGCCTATTTTTATAGGTTAATGTCATGATAATAATGGTTT
CTTAGACGTCAGGTGGCACTTTTCGGGGAAATGTGCGCGGAACCCCTATTTGTTTATTTTTCTAAATACA
TTCAAATATGTATCCGCTCATGAGACAATAACCCTGATAAATGCTTCAATAATATTGAAAAAGGAAGAGT
ATGAGTATTCAACATTTCCGTGTCGCCCTTATTCCCTTTTTTGCGGCATTTTGCCTTCCTGTTTTTGCTC
ACCCAGAAACGCTGGTGAAAGTAAAAGATGCTGAAGATCAGTTGGGTGCACGAGTGGGTTACATCGAACT
GGATCTCAACAGCGGTAAGATCCTTGAGAGTTTTCGCCCCGAAGAACGTTTTCCAATGATGAGCACTTTT
AAAGTTCTGCTATGTGGCGCGGTATTATCCCGTATTGACGCCGGGCAAGAGCAACTCGGTCGCCGCATAC
ACTATTCTCAGAATGACTTGGTTGAGTACTCACCAGTCACAGAAAAGCATCTTACGGATGGCATGACAGT
AAGAGAATTATGCAGTGCTGCCATAACCATGAGTGATAACACTGCGGCCAACTTACTTCTGACAACGATC
GGAGGACCGAAGGAGCTAACCGCTTTTTTGCACAACATGGGGGATCATGTAACTCGCCTTGATCGTTGGG
AACCGGAGCTGAATGAAGCCATACCAAACGACGAGCGTGACACCACGATGCCTGTAGCAATGGCAACAAC
GTTGCGCAAACTATTAACTGGCGAACTACTTACTCTAGCTTCCCGGCAACAATTAATAGACTGGATGGAG
GCGGATAAAGTTGCAGGACCACTTCTGCGCTCGGCCCTTCCGGCTGGCTGGTTTATTGCTGATAAATCTG
GAGCCGGTGAGCGTGGGTCTCGCGGTATCATTGCAGCACTGGGGCCAGATGGTAAGCCCTCCCGTATCGT
AGTTATCTACACGACGGGGAGTCAGGCAACTATGGATGAACGAAATAGACAGATCGCTGAGATAGGTGCC
TCACTGATTAAGCATTGGTAACTGTCAGACCAAGTTTACTCATATATACTTTAGATTGATTTAAAACTTC
ATTTTTAATTTAAAAGGATCTAGGTGAAGATCCTTTTTGATAATCTCATGACCAAAATCCCTTAACGTGA
GTTTTCGTTCCACTGAGCGTCAGACCCCGTAGAAAAGATCAAAGGATCTTCTTGAGATCCTTTTTTTCTG
CGCGTAATCTGCTGCTTGCAAACAAAAAAACCACCGCTACCAGCGGTGGTTTGTTTGCCGGATCAAGAGC
TACCAACTCTTTTTCCGAAGGTAACTGGCTTCAGCAGAGCGCAGATACCAAATACTGTTCTTCTAGTGTA
GCCGTAGTTAGGCCACCACTTCAAGAACTCTGTAGCACCGCCTACATACCTCGCTCTGCTAATCCTGTTA
CCAGTGGCTGCTGCCAGTGGCGATAAGTCGTGTCTTACCGGGTTGGACTCAAGACGATAGTTACCGGATA
AGGCGCAGCGGTCGGGCTGAACGGGGGGTTCGTGCACACAGCCCAGCTTGGAGCGAACGACCTACACCGA
ACTGAGATACCTACAGCGTGAGCTATGAGAAAGCGCCACGCTTCCCGAAGGGAGAAAGGCGGACAGGTAT
CCGGTAAGCGGCAGGGTCGGAACAGGAGAGCGCACGAGGGAGCTTCCAGGGGGAAACGCCTGGTATCTTT
ATAGTCCTGTCGGGTTTCGCCACCTCTGACTTGAGCGTCGATTTTTGTGATGCTCGTCAGGGGGGCGGAG
CCTATGGAAAAACGCCAGCAACGCGGCCTTTTTACGGTTCCTGGCCTTTTGCTGGCCTTTTGCTCACATG
TTCTTTCCTGCGTTATCCCCTGATTCTGTGGATAACCGTATTACCGCCTTTGAGTGAGCTGATACCGCTC
GCCGCAGCCGAACGACCGAGCGCAGCGAGTCAGTGAGCGAGGAAGCGGAAGAGCGCCCAATACGCAAACC
GCCTCTCCCCGCGCGTTGGCCGATTCATTAATGCAGCTGGCACGACAGGTTTCCCGACTGGAAAGCGGGC
AGTGAGCGCAACGCAATTAATGTGAGTTAGCTCACTCATTAGGCACCCCAGGCTTTACACTTTATGCTTC
CGGCTCGTATGTTGTGTGGAATTGTGAGCGGATAACAATTTCACACAGGAAACAGCTATGACCATGATTA
CGCCAAGCTTGCATGGCGGCCGCATAACTTCGTATAGCATACATTATACGAAGTTATGCATGCGGAGAGC
TCGGAGTCGACGAACTAGTATAACTTCGTATATGGTATTATATACGAAGTTATGCGGCCGCGCGAATTCA
CTGGCCGTCGTTTTACAACGTCGTGACTGGGAAAACCCTGGCGTTACCCAACTTAATCGCCTTGCAGCAC
ATCCCCCTTTCGCCAGCTGGCGTAATAGCGAAGAGGCCCGCACCGATCGCCCTTCCCAACAGTTGCGCAG
CCTGAATGGCGAATGGCGCCTGATGCGGTATTTTCTCCTTACGCATCTGTGCGGTATTTCACACCGCATA
CCATCGTCCGGATCAATGAAGTAGATGAGTTTACTACCTGTATATACTTTTTTTTTTGTCAAAGTCACTT
TTATGGCATTTCCATGTTGAAGGATTAGCCACAGCACTAAATTTTCAGCGTATGATTGCTTTTAAATATT
TAATTTTCATCGTTTTTTAATTAATATTCAAAACGATTTAATGCCTTCTACATCTGAAGTCAAGCTCATA
GACTCGGGTTGGGTAGCTAAAACTACATCTAACACGAAGGGGTATAGCCTTCTTAAAGTATACTCATGTA
TAAACGTTTTGGGTTCATATTTTTGGGCCACGTGGTTTATAAAAATTCTTAACTACACCACTCGGTATCC
CGCACCCGTCTACGTTTCTACGATTTCGAGCTAATATTGAGTAAAGTGATTAGCAAAAAAAATAAAAGTA
CTCGTTGTCGGAGATCAAGAATTTTTCTATTATCTCATCTAAACCACTTTCTAAAAGCGAAAAACAAAAT
CGTAATATGCAGCTTGAATGGGCTTCCATAGTTTGAAAGAAAAACCCTAGCAGTACTGGCAAGGGAGACA
TTCCTTTTACCTGGCTAATCGCCATCTTCCAGCAGGCGCACCATTGCCCCTGTTTCACTATCCAGGTTAC
GGATATAGTTCATGACAATATTTACATTGGTCCAGCCACCAGCTTGCATGATCTCCGGTATTGAAACTCC
AGCGCGGGCCATATCTCGCGCGGCTCCGACACGGGCACTGTGTCCAGACCAGGCCAGGTATCTCTGACCA
GAGTCATCCTTAGCGCCGTAAATCAATCGATGAGTTGCTTCAAAAATCCCTTCCAGGGCGCGAGTTGATA
GCTGGCTGGTGGCAGATGGCGCGGCAACACCATTTTTTCTGACCCGGCAAAACAGGTAGTTATTCGGATC
ATCAGCTACACCAGAGACGGAAATCCATCGCTCGACCAGTTTAGTTACCCCCAGGCTAAGTGCCTTCTCT
ACACCTGCGGTGCTAACCAGCGTTTTCGTTCTGCCAATATGGATTAACATTCTCCCACCGTCAGTACGTG
AGATATCTTTAACCCTGATCCTGGCAATTTCGGCTATACGTAACAGGGTGTTATAAGCAATCCCCAGAAA
TGCCAGATTACGTATATCCTGGCAGCGATCGCTATTTTCCATGAGTGAACGAACCTGGTCGAAATCAGTG
CGTTCGAACGCTAGAGCCTGTTTTGCACGTTCACCGGCATCAACGTTTTCTTTTCGGATCCGCCGCATAA
CCAGTGAAACAGCATTGCTGTCACTTGGTCGTGGCAGCCCGGACCGACGATGAAGCATGTTTAGCTGGCC
CAAATGTTGCTGGATAGTTTTTACTGCCAGACCGCGCGCCTGAAGATATAGAAGATAATCGCGAACATCT
TCAGGTTCTGCGGGAAACCATTTCCGGTTATTCAACTTGCACCATGCCGCCCACGACCGGCAAACGGACA
GAAGCATTTTCCAGGTATGCTCAGAAAACGCCTGGCGATCCCTGAACATGTCCATCAGGTTCTTGCGAAC
CTCATCACTCGTTGCATCGACCGGTAACTTTTAGATTAACATTTGTTTAAATATGAAATTAGGCAATGTA
ACATACTGCAGGCAAATTTTGGTGTACGGTAAGTAAATTGGACATATGATTTAACAAAGCGACTATAAGT
CAGAAAGTGAGAATGAGATTGAAATAATTAATTCAACTTATTCAATTGATGATATGCCAGGATTCCTCTT
CCTTTATCTTCAATGTTTCGATTAACAGGTCCATTATCCGGTTTTTAGTTTCGCTGCACATTGCCGAATG
ACAATCGGATTCCTTTAAGCTTTGCTTTTGCCCTGTTTTCTCTCCCCAGTAATCGTTGGGTGACTGAACC
ATCCAGTAGCCGAGAGTTACGTTTTTCCTGATTTAATAAATATCCATATCTATTTGTCTCGTGGTGTTTT
ACAGCAACTAACCGAAATTACTATTTTGCATCATCCAACCATAAAGAGACAACAATAATTCTAGAAAACA
TATAACAAGTGTTTTTTTCTATTTACGTCTCATACGCAAAGTCCACTTTACCATGTTTTGGAAACTTGTA
CCCAACCATTCATTTTTCGATTTTGTAATGAGGCTCTTTTCTTCTAACAATCATTGAGGTCATTATCATG
TGTCCTCACCTATTGTTTAAATTGAGGCTTGCGCTATTCCCAAAATTGTGGGTATTATTTTCATATATCA
GTATCTGCAATTTCGGTTCAACTCCGGAAGCTCGGTACCCAACTGTGGGAATACTCAGGTATCGTAAGAT
GCAAGAGTTCGAATCTCTTAGCAACCATTATTTTTTTTCTCTCAACATAACGAGAACACACAGGGGCGCT
ATCGCACAGAATCAAATTCGATGACTGGAAATTTTTTGTTAATTTCAGAGGTCGCCTGACGCATATACCT
TTTTCAACTGAAAAATTGGGAGAAAAAGGAAAGGTGAGAGCGCCGGAACCGGCTTTTCATATAGAATAGA
GAAGCGTTCATGACTAAATGCTTGCATCACAATACTTGAAGTTGACAATATTATTTAAGGACCTATTGTT
TTTTCCAATAGGTGGTTAGCAATCGTCTTACTTTCTAACTTTTCTTACCTTTTACATTTCAGCAATATAT
ATATATATATATATATATATTTCAAGGATATACCATTGTAATGTCTGCCCCTAAGAAGATCGTCGTTTTG
CCAGGTGACCACGTTGGTCAAGAAATCACAGCCGAAGCCATTAAGGTTCTTAAAGCTATTTCTGATGTTC
GTTCCAATGTCAAGTTCGATTTCGAAAATCATTTAATTGGTGGTGCTGCTATCGATGCTACAGGTGTTCC
ACTTCCAGATGAGGCGCTGGAAGCCTCCAAGAAGGCTGATGCCGTTTTGTTAGGTGCTGTGGGTGGTCCT
AAATGGGGTACCGGTAGTGTTAGACCTGAACAAGGTTTACTAAAAATCCGTAAAGAACTTCAATTGTACG
CCAACTTAAGACCATGTAACTTTGCATCCGACTCTCTTTTAGACTTATCTCCAATCAAGCCACAATTTGC
TAAAGGTACTGACTTCGTTGTTGTTAGAGAATTAGTGGGAGGTATTTACTTTGGTAAGAGAAAGGAAGAC
GATGGTGATGGTGTCGCTTGGGATAGTGAACAATACACCGTTCCAGAAGTGCAAAGAATCACAAGAATGG
CCGCTTTCATGGCCCTACAACATGAGCCACCATTGCCTATTTGGTCCTTGGATAAAGCTAATGTTTTGGC
CTCTTCAAGATTATGGAGAAAAACTGTGGAGGAAACCATCAAGAACGAATTTCCTACATTGAAAGTTCAA
CATCAATTGATTGATTCTGCCGCCATGATCCTAGTTAAGAACCCAACCCACCTAAATGGTATTATAATCA
CCAGCAACATGTTTGGTGATATCATCTCCGATGAAGCCTCCGTTATCCCAGGCTCCTTGGGTTTGTTGCC
ATCTGCGTCCTTGGCCTCTTTGCCAGACAAGAACACCGCATTTGGTTTGTACGAACCATGCCATGGTTCC
GCTCCAGATTTGCCAAAGAATAAGGTCAACCCTATCGCCACTATCTTGTCTGCTGCAATGATGTTGAAAT
TGTCATTGAACTTGCCTGAAGAAGGTAAAGCCATTGAAGATGCAGTTAAAAAGGTTTTGGATGCAGGTAT
CAGAACTGGTGATTTAGGTGGTTCCAACAGTACCACCGAAGTCGGTGATGCTGTCGCCGAAGAAGTTAAG
AAAATCCTTGCTTAAAAAGATTCTCTTTTTTTGTGATATTTGTACATAAACTTTATAAATGAAATTCATA
ATAGAAACGACACGAAATTACAAAATGGAATATGTTCATAGGGTAGACGAAACTATATACGCAATCTACA
TACATTTATCAAGAAGGAGAAAAAGGAGGATGTAAAGGAATACAGGTAAGCAAATTGATACTAATGGCTC
AACGTGATAAGGAAAAAGAATTGCACTTTAACATTAATATTGACAAGGAGGAGGGCATCACA
Features (pLannotate 1.2.2; 21 found; start..end, strand, type, name):
    103..243     -  CDS            NFS1 (fragment): NFS1_YEAST - Also known as SPL1 From Saccharomyces cerevisiae (strain ATCC 204508 / S288c) (Baker's yeast).
    349..414     -  CDS            hus5 (fragment): UBC9_SCHPO - Also known as ubc9. Experimental evidence at protein level: Swiss-Prot protein existence level 1. Catalyzes the covalent attachment of ubiquitin-like protein SUMO/Smt3 to other proteins. Required for efficient recovery from DNA damage or S-phase arrest and normal mitosis. This may be as part of a checkpoint independent recovery process. From Schizosaccharomyces pombe (strain 972 / ATCC 24843) (Fission yeast).
    575..1356    +  rep_origin     ars1: Schizosaccharomyces pombe autonomously replicating sequence ars1
   1435..1484    -  misc_feature   bom (fragment): basis of mobility region from pBR322
   1586..1621    -  CDS            rop (fragment): Rop protein, which maintains plasmids at low copy number; rop
   1716..1820    +  promoter       AmpR promoter: bla
   1821..2681    +  CDS            AmpR: β-lactamase; bla; confers resistance to ampicillin, carbenicillin, and related antibiotics
   2852..3440    +  rep_origin     ori: high-copy-number ColE1/pMB1/pBR322/pUC origin of replication
   3623..3715    +  CDS            lacI (fragment): lac repressor; lacI; The lac repressor binds to the lac operator to inhibit transcription in E. coli. This inhibition can be relieved by adding lactose or isopropyl-β-D-thiogalactopyranoside (IPTG).
   3728..3749    +  protein_bind   CAP binding site: CAP binding activates transcription in the presence of cAMP. E. coli catabolite activator protein
   3764..3794    +  promoter       lac promoter: promoter for the E. coli lac operon
   3802..3818    +  protein_bind   lac operator: The lac repressor binds to the lac operator to inhibit transcription in E. coli. This inhibition can be relieved by adding lactose or isopropyl-β-D-thiogalactopyranoside (IPTG). lac repressor encoded by lacI
   3874..3907    +  protein_bind   loxP: Cre-mediated recombination occurs in the 8-bp core sequence (GCATACAT). Cre recombinase
   3986..4143    +  CDS            lacZα (fragment): LacZα fragment of β-galactosidase; lacZ fragment
   4149..4200    -  misc_feature   bom (fragment): basis of mobility region from pBR322
   4211..4227    +  CDS            calmodulin (fragment): calcium-binding protein
   4775..5767    -  CDS            Cre: site-specific recombinase Cre is a site-specific recombinase from bacteriophage P1. Recombination occurs at loxP sequences.
   5817..5855    -  CDS            Cre (fragment): site-specific recombinase Cre is a site-specific recombinase from bacteriophage P1. Recombination occurs at loxP sequences.
   5857..6463    -  promoter       nmt1 promoter (fragment): wild-type nmt1 promoter from Schizosaccharomyces pombe, conferring strong thiamine-repressible expression
   6481..6870    +  promoter       LEU2 promoter: S. cerevisiae LEU2
   6901..7992    +  CDS            LEU2: LEU3_YEAST - Experimental evidence at protein level: Swiss-Prot protein existence level 1. Catalyzes the oxidation of 3-carboxy-2-hydroxy-4- methylpentanoate (3-isopropylmalate) to 3-carboxy-4-methyl-2- oxopentanoate. The product decarboxylates to 4-methyl-2 oxopentanoate. From Saccharomyces cerevisiae (strain ATCC 204508 / S288c) (Baker's yeast).
