[The description below was written by a language model from this plasmid's Addgene catalogue record and pLannotate feature annotations shown in this document.]
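Description:
pAW8 is an 8,252 nt E. coli–fission yeast shuttle plasmid catalogued as an empty-backbone, Cre-expressing vector for recombinase-mediated cassette exchange in Schizosaccharomyces pombe. It is listed as pUC19-derived. In bacteria it is maintained at high copy through the ColE1/pUC-type origin and selected with ampicillin via the β-lactamase gene and its native promoter. For yeast, the feature table shows the S. pombe ars1 autonomously replicating sequence, which allows episomal maintenance, and the Saccharomyces cerevisiae LEU2 gene with its own promoter. LEU2 is commonly used to complement leucine auxotrophy in fission yeast, although the record does not name the host genotype.

The functional payload is a Cre recombinase coding sequence placed downstream of an S. pombe nmt1 promoter fragment, which gives thiamine-repressible expression. The annotation splits Cre into a main segment and a short upstream fragment. A single loxP site is annotated within the pUC-derived lac promoter/lacZα polylinker region, where a user's cassette would be cloned. Cassette exchange normally needs a second, heterospecific lox variant flanking the cassette. No such site appears in the automated annotation, so its presence cannot be confirmed from this record. In use, a sequence inserted at this region would be swapped by plasmid-expressed Cre into a matching lox-flanked genomic locus, supporting gene tagging or gene replacement. The short hits to NFS1, hus5, rop, bom, lacI and calmodulin are probably flanking remnants or incidental matches rather than functional elements.
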