Addgene plasmid #110222: pAW8
Purpose: (Empty Backbone) Cre-expression plasmid for cassette exchange
Depositing lab: Tony Carr. Depositing organization: University of Sussex. Publication: Gene tagging and gene replacement using recombinase-mediated cassette exchange in Schizosaccharomyces pombe. Watson AT1, Garcia V, Bone N, Carr AM, Armstrong J.. Gene. 2008 Jan 15;407(1-2):63-74 10.1016/j.gene.2007.09.024 PubMed 18054176.
Backbone
  Vector backbone: pUC19
  Vector type: Cre/Lox
Growth in bacteria
  Bacterial resistance: Ampicillin, 100 μg/mL
  Growth temperature: 37°C
  Growth strain: DH5alpha
  Copy number: High Copy
Gene/Insert
  Gene/Insert name: None
Terms and licenses: Academic/Nonprofit Terms; Industry Terms: Not Available to Industry
How to cite: pAW8 was a gift from Tony Carr (Addgene plasmid # 110222 ; http://n2t.net/addgene:110222 ; RRID:Addgene_110222)
